>Addgene plasmid #30034 | HL 2869 (=HL 2752 + pHL 991) | addgene partial sequence | sequence record 35317 | 30034 with GFP-R
TTCTTCTCCTTTACGCATGCTCGCGGTACCTTTAATCAGGTTGTTCAGGTTAGTGACATAAGTCTGATGG
TGCTTGCCGTAGTGATACTCGATGGTTTCCGCAGAAATGTGCGGTGCCAGAGCATCTTTAGCATATGGTA
GTGCAGGTAATTCGAATGACATTGCTACTCTCCTTTATTATTAATTTGCATACGTACAATAGCCTTATTG
TGCGTATGGTCGACAGTCTCTCTATCACTGATAGGGATGTCAATCTCTATCACTGATAGGGACTCGAGGT
GAAGACGAAAGGGCCTCGTGATACGCCTATTTTTATAGGTTAATGTCATGATAATAATGGTTTCTTAGAC
GTCAGGTGGCACTTTTCGGGGAAATGTGCGCGGAACCCCTATTTGTTTATTTTTCTAAATACATTCAAAT
ATGTATCCGCTCATGAGACAATAACCCTGATAAATGCTTCAATAATATTGAAAAAGGAAGAGTATGAGTA
TTCAACATTTCCGTGTCGCCCTTATTCCCTTTTTTGCGGCATTTTGCCTTCCTGTTTTTGCTCACCCAGA
AACGCTGGTGAAAGTAAAAGATGCTGAAGATCAGTTGGGTGCACGAGTGGGTTACATCGAACTGGATCTC
AACAGCGGTAAGATCCTTGAGAGTTTTCGCCCCGAAGAACGTTTTCCAATGATGAGCACTTTTAAAGTTC
TGCTATGTGGCGCGGTATTATCCCGTATTGACGCCGGGCAAGAGCAACTCGGTCGCCGCATACACTATTC
TCAGAATGACTTGGTTGAGTACTCACCAGTCACAGAAAAGCATCTTACGGATGGCATGACAGTAAGAGAA
TTATGCAGTGCTGCCATAACCATGAGTGATAACACTGCGGCCAACTTACTTCTGAC
