>Addgene plasmid #30034 | HL 2869 (=HL 2752 + pHL 991) | depositor partial sequence | sequence record 35691 | vector backbone, ColE (from pZ system) + AmpR
CCCGGGGGATCCCATGGTACGCGTGCTAGAGGCATCAAATAAAACGAAAGGCTCAGTCGAAAGACTGGGC
CTTTCGTTTTATCTGTTGTTTGTCGGTGAACGCTCTCCTGAGTAGGACAAATCCGCCGCCCTAGACCTAG
GCGTTCGGCTGCGGCGAGCGGTATCAGCTCACTCAAAGGCGGTAATACGGTTATCCACAGAATCAGGGGA
TAACGCAGGAAAGAACATGTGAGCAAAAGGCCAGCAAAAGGCCAGGAACCGTAAAAAGGCCGCGTTGCTG
GCGTTTTTCCATAGGCTCCGCCCCCCTGACGAGCATCACAAAAATCGACGCTCAAGTCAGAGGTGGCGAA
ACCCGACAGGACTATAAAGATACCAGGCGTTTCCCCCTGGAAGCTCCCTCGTGCGCTCTCCTGTTCCGAC
CCTGCCGCTTACCGGATACCTGTCCGCCTTTCTCCCTTCGGGAAGCGTGGCGCTTTCTCAATGCTCACGC
TGTAGGTATCTCAGTTCGGTGTAGGTCGTTCGCTCCAAGCTGGGCTGTGTGCACGAACCCCCCGTTCAGC
CCGACCGCTGCGCCTTATCCGGTAACTATCGTCTTGAGTCCAACCCGGTAAGACACGACTTATCGCCACT
GGCAGCAGCCACTGGTAACAGGATTAGCAGAGCGAGGTATGTAGGCGGTGCTACAGAGTTCTTGAAGTGG
TGGCCTAACTACGGCTACACTAGAAGGACAGTATTTGGTATCTGCGCTCTGCTGAAGCCAGTTACCTTCG
GAAAAAGAGTTGGTAGCTCTTGATCCGGCAAACAAACCACCGCTGGTAGCGGTGGTTTTTTTGTTTGCAA
GCAGCAGATTACGCGCAGAAAAAAAGGATCTCAAGAAGATCCTTTGATCTTTTCTACGGGGTCTGACGCT
CAGTGGAACGAAAACTCACGTTAAGGGATTTTGGTCATGACTAGTGCTTGGATTCTCACCAATAAAAAAC
GCCCGGCGGCAACCGAGCGTTCTGAACAAATCCAGATGGAGTTCTGAGGTCATTACTGGATCTATCAACA
GGAGTCCAAGCGAGCTCGTAAACTTGGTCTGACAGTTACCAATGCTTAATCAGTGAGGCACCTATCTCAG
CGATCTGTCTATTTCGTTCATCCATAGTTGCCTGACTCCCCGTCGTGTAGATAACTACGATACGGGAGGG
CTTACCATCTGGCCCCAGTGCTGCAATGATACCGCGAGACCCACGCTCACCGGCTCCAGATTTATCAGCA
ATAAACCAGCCAGCCGGAAGGGCCGAGCGCAGAAGTGGTCCTGCAACTTTATCCGCCTCCATCCAGTCTA
TTAATTGTTGCCGGGAAGCTAGAGTAAGTAGTTCGCCAGTTAATAGTTTGCGCAACGTTGTTGCCATTGC
TACAGGCATCGTGGTGTCACGCTCGTCGTTTGGTATGGCTTCATTCAGCTCCGGTTCCCAACGATCAAGG
CGAGTTACATGATCCCCCATGTTGTGCAAAAAAGCGGTTAGCTCCTTCGGTCCTCCGATCGTTGTCAGAA
GTAAGTTGGCCGCAGTGTTATCACTCATGGTTATGGCAGCACTGCATAATTCTCTTACTGTCATGCCATC
CGTAAGATGCTTTTCTGTGACTGGTGAGTACTCAACCAAGTCATTCTGAGAATAGTGTATGCGGCGACCG
AGTTGCTCTTGCCCGGCGTCAATACGGGATAATACCGCGCCACATAGCAGAACTTTAAAAGTGCTCATCA
TTGGAAAACGTTCTTCGGGGCGAAAACTCTCAAGGATCTTACCGCTGTTGAGATCCAGTTCGATGTAACC
CACTCGTGCACCCAACTGATCTTCAGCATCTTTTACTTTCACCAGCGTTTCTGGGTGAGCAAAAACAGGA
AGGCAAAATGCCGCAAAAAAGGGAATAAGGGCGACACGGAAATGTTGAATACTCATACTCTTCCTTTTTC
AATATTATTGAAGCATTTATCAGGGTTATTGTCTCATGAGCGGATACATATTTGAATGTATTTAGAAAAA
TAAACAAATAGGGGTTCCGCGCACATTTCCCCGAAAAGTGCCACCTGACGTC
