>Addgene plasmid #30034 | HL 2869 (=HL 2752 + pHL 991) | depositor partial sequence | sequence record 35692 | rhyB
GCGATCAGGAAGACCCTCGCGGAGAACCTGAAAGCACGACATTGCTCACATTGCTTCCAGTATTACTTAG
CCAGCCGGGTGCTGGCTTTTTTTTTGATCTTTCGTTCTCAATTTATCCAC
