>Addgene plasmid #30034 | HL 2869 (=HL 2752 + pHL 991) | depositor partial sequence | sequence record 35693 | hfq
TAAGGAGGAAAAAAAATGGCTAAGGGGCAATCTTTACAAGATCCGTTCCTGAACGCACTGCGTCGGGAAC
GTGTTCCAGTTTCTATTTATTTGGTGAATGGTATTAAGCTGCAAGGGCAAATCGAGTCTTTTGATCAGTT
CGTGATCCTGTTGAAAAACACGGTCAGCCAGATGGTTTACAAGCACGCGATTTCTACTGTTGTCCCGTCT
CGCCCGGTTTCTCATCACAGTAACAACGCCGGTGGCGGTACCAGCAGTAACTACCATCATGGTAGCAGCG
CGCAGAATACTTCCGCGCAACAGGACAGCGAAGAAACCGAATAA
