>Addgene plasmid #30034 | HL 2869 (=HL 2752 + pHL 991) | depositor partial sequence | sequence record 35694 | sodB
CATACGCACAATAAGGCTATTGTACGTATGCAAATTAATAATAAAGGAGAGTAGCAATGTCATTCGAATT
ACCTGCACTACCATATGCTAAAGATGCTCTGGCACCGCACATTTCTGCGGAAACCATCGAGTATCACTAC
GGCAAGCACCATCAGACTTATGTCACTAACCTGAACAACCTGATTAAAGGTACCGCG
