>Addgene plasmid #30034 | HL 2869 (=HL 2752 + pHL 991) | addgene partial sequence | sequence record 37855 | GFP-F 5'-GGTCCTTCTTGAGTTTGTAAC-3'
CTCAATAAAGCTAGCTTGGCTGTTTTGGCGGATGAGAGAAGATTTTCAGCCTGATACAGATTAAATCAGA
ACGCAGAAGCGGTCTGATAAAACAGAATTTGCCTGGCGGCAGTAGCGCGGTGGTCCCACCTGACCCCATG
CCGAACTCAGAAGTGAAACGCCGTAGCGCCGATGGTAGTGTGGGGTCTCCCCATGCGAGAGTAGGGAACT
GCCAGGCATCAAATAAAACGAAAGGCTCAGTCGAAAGACTGGGCCTTTCGTTTTATCTGTTGTTTGTCGG
TGAACGCTCTCCTGAGTAGGACAAATCCGCCGGGAGCGGATTTGAACGTTGCGAAGCAACGGCCCGGAGG
GTGGCGGGCAGGACGCCCGCCATAAACTGCCAGGCATCAAATTAAGCAGAAGGCCATCCTGACGGATGGC
CTTTTTGCGTTTCTACAAACTCTTTTGTTTATTTTTCTAAATACATTCAAATATGTATCCGCTCAGGATC
CTCCCTATCAGTGATAGAGATTGACATCCCTATCAGTGATAGAGATACTCCCGGGGCGATCAGGAAGACC
CTCGCGGAGAACCTGAAAGCACGACATTGCTCACATTGCTTCCAGTATTACTTAGCCAGCCGGGTGCTGG
CTTTTTTTTTGATCTTTCGTTCTCAATTTATCCACAAGCTTTAATCGTACAGGGTAGTACAAATAAAAAA
GGCACGTCAGATGACGTGCCTTTTTTCTTGTGAGCAGTGAATTCGATCCATAAATGTGAGCGGATAACAT
TGACATTGTGAGCGGATAACAAGATAC
