>Addgene plasmid #30034 | HL 2869 (=HL 2752 + pHL 991) | addgene partial sequence | sequence record 38355 | pBR322ori-F 5'-GGGAAACGCCTGGTATCTTT-3'
TCTGACTGAGCGTCGATTTTTGTGATGCTCGTCAGGGGGGCGGAGCCTATGGAAAAACGCCAGCAACGCG
GCCTTTTTACGGTTCCTGGCCTTTTGCTGGCCTTTTGCTCACATGTTCTTTCCTGCGTTATCCCCTGATT
CTGTGGATAACCGTATTACCGCCTTTGAGTGAGCTGATACCGCTCGCCGCAGCCGAACGCCCTAGGTCTA
GGGCGGCGGATTTGTCCTACTCAGGAGAGCGTTCACCGACAAACAACAGATAAAACGAAAGGCCCAGTCT
TTCGACTGAGCCTTTCGTTTTATTTGATGCCTCTAGCACGCGTACCATGGGCCCTTATTCGGTTTCTTCG
CTGTCCTGTTGCGCGGAAGTATTCTGCGCGCTGCTACCATGATGGTAGTTACTGCTGGTACCGCCACCGG
CGTTGTTACTGTGATGAGAAACCGGGCGAGACGGGACAACAGTAGAAATCGCGTGCTTGTAAACCATCTG
GCTGACCGTGTTTTTCAACAGGATCACGAACTGATCAAAAGACTCGATTTGCCCTTGCAGCTTAATACCA
TTCACCAAATAAATAGAAACTGGAACACGTTCCCGACGCAGTGCGTTCAGGAACGGATCTTGTAAAGATT
GCCCCTTAGCCATTTTTTTTCCTCCTTACCCGGGAGTATCTTGTTATCCGCTCACAATGTCAATGTTATC
CGCTCACATTTATGGATCGAATTCACTGCTCACAAGAAAAAAGGCACGTCATCTGACGTGCCTTTTTTAT
TTGTACTACCCTGTACGATTAAAGCTTGTGGATAAATTGAGAACGAAAGATCAAAAAAAAAGCCAGCACC
CGGCTGGCTAAGTAATACTGGAAGCAATGTGAGCAATGTCGTGCTTTCAGGTTCTCCGCGANGGTCTTCC
TGAT
