[The description below was written by a language model from this plasmid's Addgene catalogue record.]
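Description:
HL 2869 is the bacterial strain HL 2752 carrying the plasmid pHL 991, a bacterial expression and synthetic-biology construct built on a modified pZ-system backbone. The roughly 2 kb backbone provides a ColE-type origin, giving high copy number in E. coli, and an ampicillin resistance marker for selection. The entry notes that the plasmid is supplied in, and may depend on, its specific host strain; the genotype of HL 2752 is not given in the record.

The insert of about 2.4 kb, placed between AatII and ApaI sites that are both retained, combines three E. coli-derived expression modules. The small RNA named in the record as RhyB (presumably RyhB) is placed under PLtetO-1, a Tet repressor-regulated promoter. The RNA chaperone gene hfq is under PLlacO-1, a LacI-regulated promoter that is typically IPTG-inducible. A sodB::gfp fusion is driven by a promoter listed as PLtetO-1m9, apparently a variant of PLtetO-1, though the record does not describe the modification. GFP is fused at the C terminus of the sodB segment and acts as the fluorescent readout. sodB mRNA is a well-known target of RyhB, which represses it in an Hfq-dependent manner, so this arrangement allows the sRNA and its chaperone to be adjusted through separate inducer systems while target silencing is followed by fluorescence.

This design matches the associated study on disruption of small RNA signalling caused by competition for Hfq, in which varying Hfq supply relative to the sRNA and its target would show how limited chaperone availability affects regulation. No feature table was provided, so the order and orientation of the modules, the terminators and the extent of the sodB portion are not stated.
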