Addgene plasmid #30034: HL 2869 (=HL 2752 + pHL 991)
Depositing lab: Han Lim. Depositing organization: University of California, Berkeley. Publication: Disruption of small RNA signaling caused by competition for Hfq. Hussein R, Lim HN. Proc Natl Acad Sci U S A. 2011 Jan 18;108(3):1110-5. doi: 10.1073/pnas.1010082108. Epub 2010 Dec 28. PubMed 21189298.
Backbone
  Vector backbone: ColE (from pZ system) + AmpR
  Backbone manufacturer: Lim Lab (modified from Rolf Lutz and Hermann Bujard, 1997)
  Backbone size w/o insert (bp): 2000
  Vector type: Bacterial Expression, Synthetic Biology
Growth in bacteria
  Bacterial resistance: Ampicillin, 100 μg/mL
  Growth temperature: 37°C
  Growth strain: HL 2752
  Copy number: High Copy
Gene/Insert
  Gene/Insert name: pLtetO-1:RhyB, pLlacO-1:hfq, pLtetO-1m9:sodB::gfp
  Species: E. coli
  Insert size (bp): 2400
  Tag / fusion protein: GFP (C terminal on backbone)
  Cloning method: Restriction Enzyme; 5′ cloning site AatII (not destroyed); 3′ cloning site ApaI (not destroyed)
  Sequencing primers: 5′ ctcatgagcggatacat atttgaa; 3′ agctgatacc gctcgccgca gccgaacg
Terms and licenses: Academic/Nonprofit Terms; Industry Terms: Not Available to Industry
Depositor comments: Please note that this plasmid may require a unique bacterial strain, so make sure to confirm that you can also obtain the appropriate growth strain. Please contact us or contact our distributors if you have any questions.
How to cite: HL 2869 (=HL 2752 + pHL 991) was a gift from Han Lim (Addgene plasmid # 30034 ; http://n2t.net/addgene:30034 ; RRID:Addgene_30034)
